>Addgene plasmid #69023 | Cx43K258stop-msfGFP | depositor full sequence | sequence record 124708 | Cx43K258stop-msfGFP sequence 5518 bps
TAGTTATTAATAGTAATCAATTACGGGGTCATTAGTTCATAGCCCATATATGGAGTTCCGCGTTACATAA
CTTACGGTAAATGGCCCGCCTGGCTGACCGCCCAACGACCCCCGCCCATTGACGTCAATAATGACGTATG
TTCCCATAGTAACGCCAATAGGGACTTTCCATTGACGTCAATGGGTGGAGTATTTACGGTAAACTGCCCA
CTTGGCAGTACATCAAGTGTATCATATGCCAAGTACGCCCCCTATTGACGTCAATGACGGTAAATGGCCC
GCCTGGCATTATGCCCAGTACATGACCTTATGGGACTTTCCTACTTGGCAGTACATCTACGTATTAGTCA
TCGCTATTACCATGGTGATGCGGTTTTGGCAGTACATCAATGGGCGTGGATAGCGGTTTGACTCACGGGG
ATTTCCAAGTCTCCACCCCATTGACGTCAATGGGAGTTTGTTTTGGCACCAAAATCAACGGGACTTTCCA
AAATGTCGTAACAACTCCGCCCCATTGACGCAAATGGGCGGTAGGCGTGTACGGTGGGAGGTCTATATAA
GCAGAGCTGGTTTAGTGAACCGTCAGATCCGCTAGCGCTACCGGACTCAGATCTCGAGCTCAAGCTTCGA
ATTCTGCAGTCGACGGTACCGCGGGCCCGGGCACCATGGGTGACTGGAGTGCCTTGGGGAAGCTTCTGGA
CAAGGTCCAAGCCTACTCCACCGCTGGAGGGAAGGTGTGGCTGTCAGTGCTCTTCATATTCAGAATCCTG
CTCCTGGGGACAGCTGTTGAGTCAGCTTGGGGTGATGAACAGTCTGCCTTTCGCTGTAACACTCAACAAC
CTGGCTGCGAAAACGTCTGCTATGACAAGTCCTTCCCCATCTCTCACGTGCGCTTCTGGGTCCTTCAGAT
CATATTCGTGTCTGTGCCCACCCTCCTGTACTTGGCCCATGTGTTCTATGTGATGAGGAAGGAAGAGAAG
CTAAACAAGAAAGAAGAGGAGCTCAAAGTGGCCCAGACTGACGGGGTCAACGTGGAGATGCACCTGAAGC
AGATTGAAATCAAGAAGTTCAAGTACGGGATTGAAGAGCACGGCAAGGTGAAAATGAGGGGCGGCTTGCT
GAGAACCTACATCATCAGCATCCTCTTCAAGTCTGTCTTCGAGGTGGCCTTCCTGCTCATCCAGTGGTAC
ATCTATGGGTTCAGCTTGAGCGCGGTCTACACCTGCAAGAGAGATCCCTGCCCCCACCAGGTAGACTGCT
TCCTCTCACGTCCCACGGAGAAAACCATCTTCATCATCTTCATGCTGGTGGTGTCCTTGGTGTCTCTCGC
TTTGAACATCATTGAGCTCTTCTACGTCTTCTTCAAAGGCGTTAAGGATCGCGTGAAGGGAAGAAGCGAT
CCTTACCACGCCACCACTGGCCCACTGAGCCCATCATCCGCCCGGGATCCACCGGTCGCCACCATGGTGA
GCAAGGGCGAGGAGCTGTTCACCGGGGTGGTGCCCATCCTGGTCGAGCTGGACGGCGACGTAAACGGCCA
CAAGTTCAGCGTGCGCGGCGAGGGCGAGGGCGATGCCACCAACGGCAAGCTGACCCTGAAGTTCATCTGC
ACCACCGGCAAGCTGCCCGTGCCCTGGCCCACCCTCGTGACCACCCTGACCTACGGCGTGCAGTGCTTCA
GCCGCTACCCCGACCACATGAAGCGCCACGACTTCTTCAAGTCCGCCATGCCCGAAGGCTACGTCCAGGA
GCGCACCATCAGCTTCAAGGACGACGGCACCTACAAGACCCGCGCCGAGGTGAAGTTCGAGGGCGACACC
CTGGTGAACCGCATCGAGCTGAAGGGCATCGACTTCAAGGAGGACGGCAACATCCTGGGGCACAAGCTGG
AGTACAACTTCAACAGCCACAACGTCTATATCACCGCCGACAAGCAGAAGAACGGCATCAAGGCCAACTT
CAAGATCCGCCACAACGTGGAGGACGGCAGCGTGCAGCTCGCCGACCACTACCAGCAGAACACCCCCATC
GGCGACGGCCCCGTGCTGCTGCCCGACAACCACTACCTGAGCACCCAGTCCAAGCTGAGCAAAGACCCCA
ACGAGAAGCGCGATCACATGGTCCTGCTGGAGTTCGTGACCGCCGCCGGGATCACTCACGGCATGGACGA
GCTGTACAAGTAAAGCGGCCGCGACTCTAGATCATAATCAGCCATACCACATTTGTAGAGGTTTTACTTG
CTTTAAAAAACCTCCCACACCTCCCCCTGAACCTGAAACATAAAATGAATGCAATTGTTGTTGTTAACTT
GTTTATTGCAGCTTATAATGGTTACAAATAAAGCAATAGCATCACAAATTTCACAAATAAAGCATTTTTT
TCACTGCATTCTAGTTGTGGTTTGTCCAAACTCATCAATGTATCTTAAGGCGTAAATTGTAAGCGTTAAT
ATTTTGTTAAAATTCGCGTTAAATTTTTGTTAAATCAGCTCATTTTTTAACCAATAGGCCGAAATCGGCA
AAATCCCTTATAAATCAAAAGAATAGACCGAGATAGGGT
[37 nt withheld, positions 2560-2596]
AAAGAACGTGGACTCCAACGTCAAAGG
[49 nt withheld, positions 2624-2672]
T
[91 nt withheld, positions 2674-2764]
G
[124 nt withheld, positions 2766-2889]
CAGGTGGCACTTTTCGGGGAAATGTGCGCGGAACCCCTATTTGTTTATTTTTCTAAATACATTCAAATAT
GTATCCGCTCATGAGACAATAACCCTGATAAATGCTTCAATAATATTGAAAAAGGAAGAGTCCTGAGGCG
GAAAGAACCAGCTGTGGAATGTGTGTCAGTTAGGGTGTGGAAAGTCCCCAGGCTCCCCAGCAGGCAGAAG
TATGCAAAGCATGCATCTCAATTAGTCAGCAACCAGGTGTGGAAAGTCCCCAGGCTCCCCAGCAGGCAGA
AGTATGCAAAGCATGCATCTCAATTAGTCAGCAACCATAGTCCCGCCCCTAACTCCGCCCATCCCGCCCC
TAACTCCGCCCAGTTCCGCCCATTCTCCGCCCCATGGCTGACTAATTTTTTTTATTTATGCAGAGGCCGA
GGCCGCCTCGGCCTCTGAGCTATTCCAGAAGTAGTGAGGAGGCTTTTTTGGAGGCCTAGGCTTTTGCAAA
GATCGATCAAGAGACAGGATGAGGATCGTTTCGCATGATTGAACAAGATGGATTGCACGCAGGTTCTCCG
GCCGCTTGGGTGGAGAGGCTATTCGGCTATGACTGGGCACAACAGACAATCGGCTGCTCTGATGCCGCCG
TGTTCCGGCTGTCAGCGCAGGGGCGCCCGGTTCTTTTTGTCAAGACCGACCTGTCCGGTGCCCTGAATGA
ACTGCAAGACGAGGCAGCGCGGCTATCGTGGCTGGCCACGACGGGCGTTCCTTGCGCAGCTGTGCTCGAC
GTTGTCACTGAAGCGGGAAGGGACTGGCTGCTATTGGGCGAAGTGCCGGGGCAGGATCTCCTGTCATCTC
ACCTTGCTCCTGCCGAGAAAGTATCCATCATGGCTGATGCAATGCGGCGGCTGCATACGCTTGATCCGGC
TACCTGCCCATTCGACCACCAAGCGAAACATCGCATCGAGCGAGCACGTACTCGGATGGAAGCCGGTCTT
GTCGATCAGGATGATCTGGACGAAGAGCATCAGGGGCTCGCGCCAGCCGAACTGTTCGCCAGGCTCAAGG
CGAGCATGCCCGACGGCGAGGATCTCGTCGTGACCCATGGCGATGCCTGCTTGCCGAATATCATGGTGGA
AAATGGCCGCTTTTCTGGATTCATCGACTGTGGCCGGCTGGGTGTGGCGGACCGCTATCAGGACATAGCG
TTGGCTACCCGTGATATTGCTGAAGAGCTTGGCGGCGAATGGGCTGACCGCTTCCTCGTGCTTTACGGTA
TCGCCGCTCCCGATTCGCAGCGCATCGCCTTCTATCGCCTTCTTGACGAGTTCTTCTGAGCGGGACTCTG
GGGTTCGAAATGACCGACCAAGCGACGCCCAACCTGCCATCACGAGATTTCGATTCCACCGCCGCCTTCT
ATGAAAGGTTGGGCTTCGGAATCGTTTTCCGGGACGCCGGCTGGATGATCCTCCAGCGCGGGGATCTCAT
GCTGGAGTTCTTCGCCCACCCTAGGGGGAGGCTAACTGAAACACGGAAGGAGACAATACCGGAAGGAACC
CGCGCTATGACGGCAATAAAAAGACAGAATAAAACGCACGGTGTTGGGTCGTTTGTTCATAAACGCGGGG
TTCGGTCCCAGGGCTGGCACTCTGTCGATACCCCACCGAGACCCCATTGGGGCCAATACGCCCGCGTTTC
TTCCTTTTCCCCACCCCACCCCCCAAGTTCGGGTGAAGGCCCAGGGCTCGCAGCCAACGTCGGGGCGGCA
GGCCCTGCCATAGCCTCAGGTTACTCATATATACTTTAGATTGATTTAAAACTTCATTTTTAATTTAAAA
GGATCTAGGTGAAGATCCTTTTTGATAATCTCATGACCAAAATCCCTTAACGTGAGTTTTCGTTCCACTG
AGCGTCAGACCCCGTAGAAAAGATCAAAGGATCTTCTTGAGATCCTTTTTTTCTGCGCGTAATCTGCTGC
TTGCAAACAAAAAAACCACCGCTACCAGCGGTGGTTTGTTTGCCGGATCAAGAGCTACCAACTCTTTTTC
CGAAGGTAACTGGCTTCAGCAGAGCGCAGATACCAAATACTGTCCTTCTAGTGTAGCCGTAGTTAGGCCA
CCACTTCAAGAACTCTGTAGCACCGCCTACATACCTCGCTCTGCTAATCCTGTTACCAGTGGCTGCTGCC
AGTGGCGATAAGTCGTGTCTTACCGGGTTGGACTCAAGACGATAGTTACCGGATAAGGCGCAGCGGTCGG
GCTGAACGGGGGGTTCGTGCACACAGCCCAGCTTGGAGCGAACGACCTACACCGAACTGAGATACCTACA
GCGTGAGCTATGAGAAAGCGCCACGCTTCCCGAAGGGAGAAAGGCGGACAGGTATCCGGTAAGCGGCAGG
GTCGGAACAGGAGAGCGCACGAGGGAGCTTCCAGGGGGAAACGCCTGGTATCTTTATAGTCCTGTCGGGT
TTCGCCACCTCTGACTTGAGCGTCGATTTTTGTGATGCTCGTCAGGGGGGCGGAGCCTATGGAAAAACGC
CAGCAACGCGGCCTTTTTACGGTTCCTGGCCTTTTGCTGGCCTTTTGCTCACATGTTCTTTCCTGCGTTA
TCCCCTGATTCTGTGGATAACCGTATTACCGCCATGCAT
Features (pLannotate 1.2.2; 15 found; start..end, strand, type, name):
     61..364     +  enhancer       CMV enhancer: human cytomegalovirus immediate early enhancer
    365..568     +  promoter       CMV promoter: human cytomegalovirus (CMV) immediate early promoter
    591..661     +  misc_feature   MCS (fragment): multiple cloning site
    666..1496    +  CDS            Gja1 (fragment): CXA1_MOUSE - Also known as Cxn-43. Experimental evidence at protein level: Swiss-Prot protein existence level 1. Connexin 43 is possibly the ATP-induced pore of mouse macrophages. From Mus musculus (Mouse).
   1464..2183    +  CDS            superfolder GFP: GFP variant that folds robustly even when fused to poorly folded proteins (Pédelacq et al., 2006) mammalian codon-optimized
   2200..2283    +  CDS            large T antigen (fragment): large T antigen from SV40 (simian virus 40)
   2306..2427    +  polyA_signal   SV40 poly(A) signal: SV40 polyadenylation signal
   2461..2889    -  rep_origin     f1 ori (sequence partly withheld): f1 bacteriophage origin of replication; arrow indicates direction of (+) strand synthesis
   2916..3020    +  promoter       AmpR promoter: bla
   3022..3379    +  promoter       SV40 promoter: SV40 enhancer and early promoter
   3414..4208    +  CDS            NeoR/KanR: aminoglycoside phosphotransferase from Tn5; aph(3')-II (or nptII); confers resistance to neomycin, kanamycin, and G418 (Geneticin®)
   4229..4381    +  CDS            ble (fragment): BLE_KLEPN - Experimental evidence at protein level: Swiss-Prot protein existence level 1. Binding protein with a strong affinity to the bleomycin family of antibiotics. Binds to CL990; an antimitotic-antibiotic compound. From Klebsiella pneumoniae.
   4440..4487    +  polyA_signal   HSV TK poly(A) signal: herpes simplex virus thymidine kinase polyadenylation signal (Cole and Stacy, 1985)
   4578..4594    -  polyA_signal   bGH poly(A) signal (fragment): bovine growth hormone polyadenylation signal
   4816..5404    +  rep_origin     ori: high-copy-number ColE1/pMB1/pBR322/pUC origin of replication
