[The description below was written by a language model from this plasmid's Addgene catalogue record and pLannotate feature annotations shown in this document.]
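Description:
Cx43K258stop-msfGFP is a 5,518 bp mammalian expression plasmid built on the EGFP-N1 backbone. It expresses a carboxyl-terminally truncated rat connexin 43 (Gja1) fused to a monomeric superfolder GFP. The plasmid replicates in bacteria from a high-copy ColE1/pUC-type origin and also carries an f1 phage origin. A single NeoR/KanR (Tn5 aminoglycoside phosphotransferase) gene provides both selections. A bacterial bla-type promoter drives it for kanamycin resistance in E. coli, and the SV40 enhancer/early promoter drives it for G418 selection in mammalian cells, with an HSV TK polyadenylation signal downstream. The short "ble", "large T antigen" and bGH poly(A) fragments in the automated annotation look like partial matches within backbone sequence rather than functional elements.

The expression cassette uses the human CMV immediate-early enhancer and promoter, followed by a remnant of the multiple cloning site, the Cx43 coding sequence, the GFP coding sequence and an SV40 poly(A) signal. According to the record, codons 258–381 of Cx43 are deleted and the remaining 768 bp insert is joined in frame to superfolder GFP carrying the monomerizing V206K substitution. This removes most of the cytoplasmic tail. The annotation tool labels the connexin segment by its closest mouse homologue, but the catalogue entry gives rat as the source.

The associated publication examines how connexin type and fluorescent protein tags affect the structural stability of gap junction plaques, which suggests use in live-cell imaging of plaques formed by the tail-truncated protein. The depositor cautions that a carboxyl-terminal fluorescent tag on Cx43 eliminates or weakens interactions with ZO-1 and occludin in cell culture. Other binding interactions and channel gating properties may also be affected.
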