Addgene plasmid #69023: Cx43K258stop-msfGFP
Purpose: Expresses rat Cx43 (Gja1 CDS) truncated at amino acid 258 and tagged with msfGFP on the C-terminus. CMV promoter.
Depositing lab: David Spray. Depositing organization: Albert Einstein College of Medicine. Publication: Connexin Type and Fluorescent Protein-fusion Tag Determine Structural Stability of Gap Junction Plaques. Stout RF Jr, Snapp EL, Spray DC. J Biol Chem. 2015 Aug 11. pii: jbc.M115.659979. 10.1074/jbc.M115.659979 PubMed 26265468.
Backbone
  Vector backbone: EGFP-N1
  Total vector size (bp): 5518
  Vector type: Mammalian Expression
  Selectable markers: Neomycin (select with G418)
Growth in bacteria
  Bacterial resistance: Kanamycin, 50 μg/mL
  Growth temperature: 37°C
  Growth strain: JM109
  Copy number: High Copy
Gene/Insert
  Gene/Insert name: Cx43
  Species: R. norvegicus (rat)
  Insert size (bp): 768
  Mutation: delete codons 258-381 and fuse in frame to monomeric superfolder GFP
  Entrez Gene: Gja1 (a.k.a. Cx43, Cxnk1)
  Promoter: CMV
  Tag / fusion protein: V206K monomerized super folder GFP (C terminal on insert)
  Cloning method: Ligation Independent Cloning
  Sequencing primers: 5′ CMV; 3′ C1N1-rev: ACCTCTACAAATGTGGTATGGCTGATTATG
Terms and licenses: Academic/Nonprofit Terms; Industry Terms: Not Available to Industry
Depositor comments: Addition of a fluorescent protein tag to the carboxyl-terminus of Cx43 has been shown to eliminate or attenuate interactions with ZO-1 and Occludin in cell culture. Other binding interactions and channel gating properties may be affected.
How to cite: Cx43K258stop-msfGFP was a gift from David Spray (Addgene plasmid # 69023 ; http://n2t.net/addgene:69023 ; RRID:Addgene_69023)
