>Addgene plasmid #69023 | Cx43K258stop-msfGFP | addgene partial sequence | sequence record 127496 | CMV-F 5'-CGCAAATGGGCGGTAGGCGTG-3'
AGCAGAGCTGGTTTAGTGAACCGTCAGATCCGCTAGCGCTACCGGACTCAGATCTCGAGCTCAAGCTTCG
AATTCTGCAGTCGACGGTACCGCGGGCCCGGGCACCATGGGTGACTGGAGTGCCTTGGGGAAGCTTCTGG
ACAAGGTCCAAGCCTACTCCACCGCTGGAGGGAAGGTGTGGCTGTCAGTGCTCTTCATATTCAGAATCCT
GCTCCTGGGGACAGCTGTTGAGTCAGCTTGGGGTGATGAACAGTCTGCCTTTCGCTGTAACACTCAACAA
CCTGGCTGCGAAAACGTCTGCTATGACAAGTCCTTCCCCATCTCTCACGTGCGCTTCTGGGTCCTTCAGA
TCATATTCGTGTCTGTGCCCACCCTCCTGTACTTGGCCCATGTGTTCTATGTGATGAGGAAGGAAGAGAA
GCTAAACAAGAAAGAAGAGGAGCTCAAAGTGGCCCAGACTGACGGGGTCAACGTGGAGATGCACCTGAAG
CAGATTGAAATCAAGAAGTTCAAGTACGGGATTGAAGAGCACGGCAAGGTGAAAATGAGGGGCGGCTTGC
TGAGAACCTACATCATCAGCATCCTCTTCAAGTCTGTCTTCGAGGTGGCCTTCCTGCTCATCCAGTGGTA
CATCTATGGGTTCAGCTTGAGCGCGGTCTACACCTGCAAGAGAGATCCCTGCCCCCACCAGGTAGACTGC
TTCCTCTCACGTCCCACGGAGAAAACCATCTTCATCATCTTCATGCTGGTGGTGTCCTTGGTGTCTCTCG
CTTTGAACATCATTGAGCTCTTCTACGTCTTCTTCAAAGGCGTTAAGGATCGCGTGAAGGGAAGAAGCGA
TCCTTACCACGCCACCACTGGCCCACTGAGCCCATCATCCGCCCGGGATCCACCGGTCGCCACCATGGTG
AGCAAGGGCGAGGAGCTGTTCACCGGGGTGGTGCCCATCCTGGTCGAGCTGGACGGCGACGTAAACGGCC
ACAAGTTCA
