>Addgene plasmid #69023 | Cx43K258stop-msfGFP | addgene partial sequence | sequence record 127497 | pEGFP-R 5'-acctctacaaatgtggtatg-3'
GGCCGCTTTACTTGTACAGCTCGTCCATGCCGTGAGTGATCCCGGCGGCGGTCACGAACTCCAGCAGGAC
CATGTGATCGCGCTTCTCGTTGGGGTCTTTGCTCAGCTTGGACTGGGTGCTCAGGTAGTGGTTGTCGGGC
AGCAGCACGGGGCCGTCGCCGATGGGGGTGTTCTGCTGGTAGTGGTCGGCGAGCTGCACGCTGCCGTCCT
CCACGTTGTGGCGGATCTTGAAGTTGGCCTTGATGCCGTTCTTCTGCTTGTCGGCGGTGATATAGACGTT
GTGGCTGTTGAAGTTGTACTCCAGCTTGTGCCCCAGGATGTTGCCGTCCTCCTTGAAGTCGATGCCCTTC
AGCTCGATGCGGTTCACCAGGGTGTCGCCCTCGAACTTCACCTCGGCGCGGGTCTTGTAGGTGCCGTCGT
CCTTGAAGCTGATGGTGCGCTCCTGGACGTAGCCTTCGGGCATGGCGGACTTGAAGAAGTCGTGGCGCTT
CATGTGGTCGGGGTAGCGGCTGAAGCACTGCACGCCGTAGGTCAGGGTGGTCACGAGGGTGGGCCAGGGC
ACGGGCAGCTTGCCGGTGGTGCAGATGAACTTCAGGGTCAGCTTGCCGTTGGTGGCATCGCCCTCGCCCT
CGCCGCGCACGCTGAACTTGTGGCCGTTTACGTCGCCGTCCAGCTCGACCAGGATGGGCACCACCCCGGT
GAACAGCTCCTCGCCCTTGCTCACCATGGTGGCGACCGGTGGATCCCGGGCGGATGATGGGCTCAGTGGG
CCAGTGGTGGCGTGGTAAGGATCGCTTCTTCCCTTCACGCGATCCTTAACGCCTTTGAAGAAGACGTAGA
AGAGCTCAATGATGTTCAAAGCGAGAGACACCAAGGACACCACCAGCATGAAGATGATGAAGATGGTTTT
CTCCGTGGGACGTGAGAGGAAGCAGTCTACCTGGTGGGGGCAGGGATCTCTCTTGCAGGTGTAGACCGCG
CTCAAGCTGAACCCATAGATGTACCACTGGATGAGCAGGAAGGCCACCTC
